>Addgene plasmid #237792 | pORTMAGE-Sa1 | depositor full sequence | sequence record 467120 | pORTMAGE-Sa1 sequence 6846 bps
GTTGGACTCAAGACGATAGTTACCGGATAAGGCGCAGCGGTCGGGCTGAACGGGGGGTTCGTGCACACAG
CCCAGCTTGGAGCGAACGACCTACACCGAACTGAGATACCTACAGCGTGAGCTATGAGAAAGCGCCACGC
TTCCCGAAGGGAGAAAGGCGGACAGGTATCCGGTAAGCGGCAGGGTCGGAACAGGAGAGCGCACGAGGGA
GCTTCCAGGGGGAAACGCCTGGTATCTTTATAGTCCTGTCGGGTTTCGCCACCTCTGACTTGAGCGTCGA
TTTTTGTGATGCTCGTCAGGGGGGCGGAGCCTATGGAAAAACGCCAGCAACGCGGCCTTTTTACGGTTCC
TGGCCTTTTGCTGGCCTTTTGCTCACATGTTCTTTCCTGCGTTATCCCCTGATTCTGTGGATAACCGTAT
TACCGCCTTTGAGTGAGCTGATACCGCTCGCCGCAGCCGAACGACCGAGCGCAGCGAGTCAGTGAGCGAG
GAAGCGGAAGAGCGCCCAATACGCAAACCGCCTCTCCCCGCGCGTTGGCCGATTCATTAATGCAGCTGGC
ACGACAGGTTTCCCGACTGGAAAGCGGACAGTGAGCGCAACGCAATTAATGTGAGTTAGCTCACTCATTA
GGCACCCCAGGCTTTACACTTTATGCTTCCGGCTCGTATGTTGTGTGGAATTGTGAGCGGATAACAATTT
CACACAGGAAACAGCTATGACCATGATTACGCCAAGCTTCTGTAGGTTTTTAGGCATAAAACTATATGAT
TTACCCCTAAATCTTTAAAATGCCCCTTAAAATTCAAAATAAAGGCATTTAAAATTTAAATATTTCTTGT
GATAAAGTTTGTTAAAAAGGAGTGGTTTTATGACTGTTATGTGGTTATCGATTATAGGTATGTGGTTTTG
TATTGGAATGGCATTTTTTGCTATCAAGGTTATTAAAAATAAAAATTAGACCACGCATTTATGCCGAGAA
AATTTATTGTGCGTTGAGAAGAACCCTTAACTAAACTTGCAGACGAATGTCGGCATAGCGTGAGCTATTA
AGCCGACCATTCGACAAGTTTTGGGATTGTTAAGGGTTCCGAGGCTCAACGTCAATAAAGCAATTGGAAT
AAAGAAGCGAAAAAGGAGAAGTCGGTTCAGAAAAAGAAGGATATGGATCTGGAGCTGTAATATAAAAACC
TTCTTCAACTAACGGGGCAGGTTAGTGACATTAGAAAACCGACTGTAAAAAGTACAGTCGGCATTATCTC
ATATTATAAAAGCCAGTCATTAGGCCTATCTGACAATTCCTGAATAGAGTTCATAAACAATCCTGCATGA
TAACCATCACAAACAGAATGATGTACCTGTAAAGATAGCGGTAAATATATTGAATTACCTTTATTAATGA
ATTTTCCTGCTGTAATAATGGGTAGAAGGTAATTACTATTATTATTGATATTTAAGTTAAACCCAGTAAA
TGAAGTCCATGGAATAATAGAAAGAGAAAAAGCATTTTCAGGTATAGGTGTTTTGGGAAACAATTTCCCC
GAACCATTATATTTCTCTACATCAGAAAGGTATAAATCATAAAACTCTTTGAAGTCATTCTTTACAGGAG
TCCAAATACCAGAGAATGTTTTAGATACACCATCAAAAATTGTATAAAGTGGCTCTAACTTATCCCAATA
ACCTAACTCTCCGTCGCTATTGTAACCAGTTCTAAAAGCTGTATTTGAGTTTATCACCCTTGTCACTAAG
AAAATAAATGCAGGGTAAAATTTATATCCTTCTTGTTTTATGTTTCGGTATAAAACACTAATATCAATTT
CTGTGGTTATACTAAAAGTCGTTTGTTGGTTCAAATAATGATTAAATATCTCTTTTCTCTTCCAATTGTC
TAAATCAATTTTATTAAAGTTCATTTGATATGCCTCCTAAATTTTTATCTAAAGTGAATTTAGGAGGCTT
ACTTGTCTGCTTTCTTCATTAGAATCAATCCTTTTTTAAAAGTCAATATTACTGTAACATAAATATATAT
TTTAAAAATATCCCACTTTATCCAATTTTCGTTTGTTGAACTAATGGGTGCTTTAGTTGAAGAATAAAAG
ACCACATTAAAAAATGTGGTCTTTTGTGTTTTTTTAAAGGATTTGAGCGTAGCGAAAAATCCTTTTCTTT
CTTATCTTGATAATAAGGGTAACTATTGCCGGCGAGGCTAGTTACCCTTAAGTTATTGGTATGACTGGTT
TTAAGCGCAAAAAAAGTTGCTTTTTCGTACCTATTAATGTATCGTTTTAAATGAATAGTAAAAAACATAC
ATAGAAAGGGGAAAAAGCAACTTTTTTTATTGTCATAGTTTGTGAAAACTAAGTTGTTTTTATGTGTTAT
AACATGGAAAAGTATACTGAGAAAAAACAAAGAAATCAAGTATTTCAGAAATTTATTAAACGTCATATTG
GAGAGAATCAAATGGATTTAGTTGAAGATTGCAATACATTTCTGTCTTTTGTAGCTGATAAAACTTTAGA
AAAACAGAAATTATATAAAGCTAATTCTTGTAAAAATCGATTTTGTCCTGTCTGTGCTTGGAGAAAAGCT
AGAAAAGATGCATTGGGTTTATCTTTGATGATGCAATATATTAAGCAGCAAGAGAAAAAGGAGTTTATCT
TTTTAACTTTGACTACACCTAATGTAATGAGTGATGAATTAGAAAATGAAATAAAACGTTATAATAATTC
TTTTAGAAAACTTATAAAGAGAAAAAAAGTAGGTAGTGTTATAAAGGGATATGTTCGTAAGTTAGAGATT
ACATATAATAAAAAAAGAGATGATTATAATCCTCATTTTCATGTGTTAATTGCAGTAAATAAATCGTATT
TCACAGATAAAAGATATTATATTAGCCAACAAGAATGGTTAGATTTATGGCGTGATGTAACGGGCATTTC
AGAAATAACACAAGTTCAAGTTCAAAAAATAAGACAAAATAATAATAAAGAATTATATGAAATGGCTAAG
TATTCTGGTAAAGATAGTGATTATTTAATAAATCAAAAAGTCTTTGATGCATTTTATAAATCACTTAAAG
GTAAACAGGTATTAGTTTATTCAGGATTATTTAAAGAGGCTAAAAAGAAATTAAAAAATGGGGATTTAGA
TTACTTAAAAGAAATTGATCCAACCGAATATATCTATCAAATTTTTTATATTTGGAAACAAAAAGAGTAT
TTAGCTAGTGAACTTTATGACTTAACAGAACAAGAAAAAAGAGAAATTAATCACAAAATGATAGACGAAA
TCGAGGAAGAACAATAACAAAATATAAGTGCTAACAGCTGACCTCCCGATAACACCATGTAGTTATTGGG
AGGTCAGCTGTTGAATTATGCACGAGTATTTTAAAAGTTATTGTGATGACGACGATAAACGATTATCAAA
AGTATAATGTTAAAATGCTTTATTATACTAACGTTATATAAACATTATACTTTCGTTATACAAATTTTAA
CCCTGTTAGGAACTATAAAAAATCATGAAAATTTTAATTTGCATGTAACTGGGCAGTGTCTTAAAAAATC
GACACTGAATTTGCTCAAATTTTTGTTTGTAGAATTAGAATATATTTATTTGGCTCATATTTGCTTTTTA
AAAGCTTGCATGCCTGCAGGTCGACGGTATCGATAACTCGACATCTTGGTTACCGTGAAGTTACCATCAC
GGAAAAAGGTTATGCTGCTTTTAAGACCCACTTTCACATTTAAGTTGTTTTTCTAATCCGCATATGATCA
ATTCAAGGCCGAATAAGAAGGCTGGCTCTGCACCTTGGTGATCAAATAATTCGATAGCTTGTCGTAATAA
TGGCGGCATACTATCAGTAGTAGGTGTTTCCCTTTCTTCTTTAGCGACTTGATGCTCTTGATCTTCCAAT
ACGCAACCTAAAGTAAAATGCCCCACAGCGCTGAGTGCATATAATGCATTCTCTAGTGAAAAACCTTGTT
GGCATAAAAAGGCTAATTGATTTTCGAGAGTTTCATACTGTTTTTCTGTAGGCCGTGTACCTAAATGTAC
TTTTGCTCCATCGCGATGACTTAGTAAAGCACATCTAAAACTTTTAGCGTTATTACGTAAAAAATCTTGC
CAGCTTTCCCCTTCTAAAGGGCAAAAGTGAGTATGGTGCCTATCTAACATCTCAATGGCTAAGGCGTCGA
GCAAAGCCCGCTTATTTTTTACATGCCAATACAATGTAGGCTGCTCTACACCTAGCTTCTGGGCGAGTTT
ACGGGTTGTTAAACCTTCGATTCCGACCTCATTAAGCAGCTCTAATGCGCTGTTAATCACTTTACTTTTA
TCTAATCTAGACATCATTAATTCCTCCTTTTTGTTGACATTATATCATTGATAGAGTTATTTGTCAAACT
AGTTTTTTATTTGGATCCCCTCGAGTTCATGAAAAACTAAAAAAAATATTGACACTCTATCATTGATAGA
GTATAATTAAAATAAGCTCTCTATCATTGATAGAGTAATAAACACCAAAGGAGGCCTTTTATGGCTGAAA
ACGAAAAACAAGCTTTATTACAAGAAGAAAACAAATCAGAAAACGTTGTTTCAACTGTTAAACGTACTGC
TTTAGCTACTAACCCATTCTCAGATACTGATCAATTCAACAACATCTTCAAAATGGCTCAATTAATCTCA
CAATCAGATATGATCCCAGCTACTTACAAAGGTAAACCAATGAACTGTGTTATCGCTTTAGAACAAGCTA
ACCGTATGGGTGTTTCACCATTAATGGTTATGCAAAACTTATACGTTGTTAAAGGTGTTCCATCATGGTC
AGGTCAAGGTTGTATGATGATCATCCAAGGTTGTGGTAAATTCCGTGATGTTGATTACGTTTACTCAGGT
GAAAAAGGTACTGATTCACGTTCATGTAAAGTTGTTGCTACTCGTATCTCAGATGGTAAACGTATCGAAG
GTACTGAAATCACTATGCAAATGGTTAAATCAGAAGGTTGGATCTCAAACACTAAATGGAAAAACATGCC
AGAACAAATGTTAGGTTACCGTGCTGCTACTTTCTTCGCTCGTATGTACTGTCCAAACGAATTAAACGGT
TTCGCTACTGAAGGTGAAGCTGAAGATATGAACCACAAACCACAACGTATCGAAGCTATCAACGTTTTAG
GTGATACTGCTCACGAATAATTAAGCCAGCCCCGACACCCGCCAACACCCGCTGACGCGCCCTGACGGGC
TTGTCTGCTCCCGGCATCCGCTTACAGACAAGCTGTGACCGTCTCCGGGAGCTGCATGTGTCAGAGGTTT
TCACCGTCATCACCGAAACGCGCGAGACGAAAGGGCCTCGTGATACGCCTATTTTTATAGGTTAATGTCA
TGATAATAATGGTTTCTTAGACGTCAGGTGGCACTTTTCGGGGAAATGTGCGCGGAACCCCTATTTGTTT
ATTTTTCTAAATACATTCAAATATGTATCCGCTCATGAGACAATAACCCTGATAAATGCTTCAATAATAT
TGAAAAAGGAAGAGTATGAGTATTCAACATTTCCGTGTCGCCCTTATTCCCTTTTTTGCGGCATTTTGCC
TTCCTGTTTTTGCTCACCCAGAAACGCTGGTGAAAGTAAAAGATGCTGAAGATCAGTTGGGTGCACGAGT
GGGTTACATCGAACTGGATCTCAACAGCGGTAAGATCCTTGAGAGTTTTCGCCCCGAAGAACGTTTTCCA
ATGATGAGCACTTTTAAAGTTCTGCTATGTGGCGCGGTATTATCCCGTATTGACGCCGGGCAAGAGCAAC
TCGGTCGCCGCATACACTATTCTCAGAATGACTTGGTTGAGTACTCACCAGTCACAGAAAAGCATCTTAC
GGATGGCATGACAGTAAGAGAATTATGCAGTGCTGCCATAACCATGAGTGATAACACTGCGGCCAACTTA
CTTCTGACAACGATCGGAGGACCGAAGGAGCTAACCGCTTTTTTGCACAACATGGGGGATCATGTAACTC
GCCTTGATCGTTGGGAACCGGAGCTGAATGAAGCCATACCAAACGACGAGCGTGACACCACGATGCCTGT
AGCAATGGCAACAACGTTGCGCAAACTATTAACTGGCGAACTACTTACTCTAGCTTCCCGGCAACAATTA
ATAGACTGGATGGAGGCGGATAAAGTTGCAGGACCACTTCTGCGCTCGGCCCTTCCGGCTGGCTGGTTTA
TTGCTGATAAATCTGGAGCCGGTGAGCGTGGGTCTCGCGGTATCATTGCAGCACTGGGGCCAGATGGTAA
GCCCTCCCGTATCGTAGTTATCTACACGACGGGGAGTCAGGCAACTATGGATGAACGAAATAGACAGATC
GCTGAGATAGGTGCCTCACTGATTAAGCATTGGTAACTGTCAGACCAAGTTTACTCATATATACTTTAGA
TTGATTTAAAACTTCATTTTTAATTTAAAAGGATCTAGGTGAAGATCCTTTTTGATAATCTCATGACCAA
AATCCCTTAACGTGAGTTTTCGTTCCACTGAGCGTCAGACCCCGTAGAAAAGATCAAAGGATCTTCTTGA
GATCCTTTTTTTCTGCGCGTAATCTGCTGCTTGCAAACAAAAAAACCACCGCTACCAGCGGTGGTTTGTT
TGCCGGATCAAGAGCTACCAACTCTTTTTCCGAAGGTAACTGGCTTCAGCAGAGCGCAGATACCAAATAC
TGTTCTTCTAGTGTAGCCGTAGTTAGGCCACCACTTCAAGAACTCTGTAGCACCGCCTACATACCTCGCT
CTGCTAATCCTGTTACCAGTGGCTGCTGCCAGTGGCGATAAGTCGTGTCTTACCGG
Features (pLannotate 1.2.2; 16 found; start..end, strand, type, name):
    502..594     +  CDS            lacI (fragment): lac repressor; lacI; The lac repressor binds to the lac operator to inhibit transcription in E. coli. This inhibition can be relieved by adding lactose or isopropyl-β-D-thiogalactopyranoside (IPTG).
    607..628     +  protein_bind   CAP binding site: CAP binding activates transcription in the presence of cAMP. E. coli catabolite activator protein
    643..673     +  promoter       lac promoter: promoter for the E. coli lac operon
    681..697     +  protein_bind   lac operator: The lac repressor binds to the lac operator to inhibit transcription in E. coli. This inhibition can be relieved by adding lactose or isopropyl-β-D-thiogalactopyranoside (IPTG). lac repressor encoded by lacI
   1267..1914    -  CDS            cat: CAT1_STAAU - Experimental evidence at transcript level: Swiss-Prot protein existence level 2. This enzyme is an effector of chloramphenicol resistance in bacteria. From Staphylococcus aureus.
   2372..3046    +  CDS            REPX_STAAU: Protein inferred from homology: Swiss-Prot protein existence level 3. Produces a single-strand nick in a specific site of the plasmid, and this nick results in single-strand replication by rolling circle mechanism. From Staphylococcus aureus.
   3254..3270    +  CDS            MNase (fragment): micrococcal nuclease from Staphylococcus aureus
   3437..3646    +  CDS            YPCD_STAAU (fragment): Protein predicted: Swiss-Prot protein existence level 4. From Staphylococcus aureus.
   3658..3676    -  misc_feature   MCS (fragment): pBluescript multiple cloning site
   3731..4354    -  CDS            TetR: tetracycline repressor TetR; tetR from transposon Tn10; TetR binds to the tetracycline operator tetO to inhibit transcription. This inhibition can be relieved by adding tetracycline or doxycycline.
   4464..4482    +  protein_bind   tet operator: bacterial operator O1 for the tetR and tetA genes tetracycline repressor TetR
   4499..4516    +  protein_bind   tet operator (fragment): bacterial operator O1 for the tetR and tetA genes tetracycline repressor TetR
   5311..5346    -  CDS            rop (fragment): Rop protein, which maintains plasmids at low copy number; rop
   5441..5545    +  promoter       AmpR promoter: bla
   5546..6406    +  CDS            AmpR: β-lactamase; bla; confers resistance to ampicillin, carbenicillin, and related antibiotics
   6577..319     +  rep_origin     ori (across the origin): high-copy-number ColE1/pMB1/pBR322/pUC origin of replication
