[The description below was written by a language model from this plasmid's Addgene catalogue record and pLannotate feature annotations shown in this document.]
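Description:
pORTMAGE-Sa1 is a 6.8 kb E. coli–Staphylococcus aureus shuttle plasmid built on the pRAB11 backbone for single-stranded DNA (oligonucleotide) recombineering in S. aureus. For maintenance in E. coli it carries a high-copy ColE1/pUC-type origin and a β-lactamase gene (AmpR) under its own promoter. For S. aureus it carries a staphylococcal rolling-circle replication protein gene (annotated as a RepX-type nicking initiator) and a staphylococcal chloramphenicol acetyltransferase (cat) gene, which matches the chloramphenicol selection listed for the deposited host, S. aureus RN4220. Copy number is recorded as unknown. Short remnants of lacI, the lac promoter/operator region, rop and a pBluescript polylinker appear to be leftovers from the plasmid's cloning history rather than functional parts.

The payload is C41pRecT, a 657 bp gene encoding a RecT-family single-stranded DNA-annealing protein from Clostridium sp. FS41. The automated feature table does not annotate this coding sequence. It does show a Tn10 TetR repressor gene on the reverse strand, followed by two tet operator sites facing the opposite direction, with an unannotated stretch downstream that is large enough to hold the insert. This layout fits a TetR-controlled, tetracycline-class-inducible expression cassette, although the record does not name the promoter or the inducer. When expressed, the annealing protein promotes pairing of introduced synthetic oligonucleotides with their complementary genomic target, so that designed mutations are incorporated into the chromosome. The plasmid is intended for efficient oligo-mediated genome editing in S. aureus, and it comes from a study that screened a diverse library of annealing proteins for editing activity across bacterial phyla.
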