Addgene plasmid #237792: pORTMAGE-Sa1
Purpose: Single-stranded recombineering in Staphylococcus aureus
Depositing lab: Timothy Wannier. Publication: A diverse single-stranded DNA-annealing protein library enables efficient genome editing across bacterial phyla. Filsinger GT, Mychack A, Lyerly E, Henriksen C, Bartlett TM, Kuchwara H, Eitzinger S, Bernhardt TG, Walker S, Church GM, Wannier TM. Proc Natl Acad Sci U S A. 2025 Apr 29;122(17):e2414342122. doi: 10.1073/pnas.2414342122. Epub 2025 Apr 21. PubMed 40258142.
Backbone
  Vector backbone: pRAB11
  Vector type: Bacterial Expression ; Recombineering in Staphylococcus aureus
  Selectable markers: Ampicillin for E. coli maintenance.
Growth in bacteria
  Bacterial resistance: Chloramphenicol, 25 μg/mL
  Growth temperature: 30°C
  Growth strain: Staphylococcus aureus RN4220
  Copy number: Unknown
Gene/Insert
  Gene/Insert name: C41pRecT
  Species: Clostridium sp. FS41.
  Insert size (bp): 657
  GenBank ID: WP_152649059
How to cite: pORTMAGE-Sa1 was a gift from Timothy Wannier (Addgene plasmid # 237792)
